Addgene plasmid #35041: pNS207
Depositing lab: Stephen Sligar. Depositing organization: University of Illinois at Urbana-Champaign. Publication: Cloning and expression of the gene encoding the soluble cytochrome b562 of Escherichia coli. Nikkila H, Gennis RB, Sligar SG. Eur J Biochem. 1991 Dec 5;202(2):309-13. 10.1111/j.1432-1033.1991.tb16377.x PubMed 1761034.
Backbone
  Vector backbone: pUC 18
  Vector type: Bacterial Expression
Growth in bacteria
  Bacterial resistance: Ampicillin, 100 μg/mL
  Growth temperature: 37°C
  Growth strain: DH5alpha
  Copy number: High Copy
Gene/Insert
  Gene/Insert name: cytochrome b562
  Species: e. coli
  Promoter: lac
  Cloning method: Restriction Enzyme; 5′ cloning site Sma 1 (not destroyed); 3′ cloning site Sal 1 (not destroyed)
  Sequencing primers: 5′ M13R; 3′ M13
Terms and licenses: Academic/Nonprofit Terms; Industry Terms: Not Available to Industry
How to cite: pNS207 was a gift from Stephen Sligar (Addgene plasmid # 35041 ; http://n2t.net/addgene:35041 ; RRID:Addgene_35041)
