[The description below was written by a language model from this plasmid's Addgene catalogue record.]
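Description:
pNS207 is a bacterial expression plasmid built on the pUC18 backbone, a small, high-copy cloning vector maintained in Escherichia coli. It is selected with ampicillin, consistent with the beta-lactamase marker that pUC-series vectors carry, and its high copy number reflects the relaxed pUC-type origin of replication. No feature table accompanies the record, so the exact layout of backbone elements is inferred only from the named backbone and the catalogue fields.

The insert is the E. coli gene encoding cytochrome b562, a small soluble heme-binding protein. It was placed in the pUC18 polylinker by restriction cloning between the SmaI site at the 5′ end and the SalI site at the 3′ end, and both sites are recorded as retained, so the fragment can in principle be excised again with the same enzymes. Transcription is driven by the lac promoter that lies upstream of the polylinker in pUC vectors. The standard M13 forward and reverse priming sites flank the insert and are listed for sequence verification. The record lists no epitope or purification tags or fusion partners, and it does not state the insert size, whether native flanking or signal-coding sequence is included, or whether any mutations are present.

The associated publication concerns cloning and expression of the soluble cytochrome b562 gene. The plasmid therefore serves as a source of the cloned gene and as a means of producing the protein in E. coli, for example for biochemical or biophysical study of this heme protein.
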