>Addgene plasmid #35041 | pNS207 | depositor partial sequence | sequence record 42586 | Sma1-Sal1 fragment
CCCGGGCGAATGAGCGTAGCCGTCGGATGAGGCAGTGTGAAGGATGAAGTGTAAATAAAAAAGGAAGTGA
GCA
[384 nt withheld, positions 74-457]
TAATTCCTCATTTCCCTGTTGCCTGCACTCAGGTAACAGGGAACTTATCATCGCAAATGATGCACCACCT
GATTGCTGCTGCCGCGCCAGATCAGGGAAGGGTCTTTTAAATCCTGCACAAATTTGCCGTCGAC
