>Addgene plasmid #35041 | pNS207 | addgene partial sequence | sequence record 43208 | M13pUC-fwd 5'-CCCAGTCACGACGTTGTAAAACG-3'
TCGACGGCAAATTTGTGCAGGATTTAAAAGACCCTTCCCTGATCTGGCGCGGCAGCAGCAATCAGGTGGT
GCATCATTTGCGATGATAAGTTCCCTGTTACCTGAGTGCAGGCAACAGGGAAATGAGGAATTA
[384 nt withheld, positions 134-517]
TGCTCACTTCCTTTTTTATTTACACTTCATCCTTCACACTGCCTCATCGACGGCTACGCTCATTCGCCCG
GGTACCGAGCTCGAATTCGTAATCATGTCATAGCTGTTTCCTGTGTGAAATTGTTATCCGCTCACAATTC
CACACAACATACGAGCCGGAAGCATAAAGTGTAAAGCCTGGGGTGCCTAATGAGTGAGCTAACTCACATT
AATTGCGTTGCGCTCACTGCCCGC
